Addgene plasmid #50914: pcDNA3.1 Flag YFP hNKCC1 P676C I730C N-terminal deletion (NT96)
Purpose: Expresses human NKCC1 with truncation of N-terminus and mutations at P676C I730C. Contains an N-terminal 3xFLAG-YFP tag for expression in mammalian cells
Depositing lab: Biff Forbush. Depositing organization: Yale University. Publication: Molecular Motions Involved in Na-K-Cl Cotransporter-mediated Ion Transport and Transporter Activation Revealed by Internal Crosslinking between Transmembrane Domains 10 and 11/12. Monette MY, Somasekharan S, Forbush B. J Biol Chem. 2014 Jan 22. 10.1074/jbc.M113.542258 PubMed 24451383.
Backbone
  Vector backbone: pcDNA 3.1 neo
  Backbone manufacturer: Life Technologies
  Backbone size w/o insert (bp): 5316
  Vector type: Mammalian Expression
  Selectable markers: Neomycin (select with G418)
Growth in bacteria
  Bacterial resistance: Ampicillin, 100 μg/mL
  Growth temperature: 37°C
  Growth strain: DH5alpha
  Copy number: High Copy
Gene/Insert
  Gene/Insert name: human NKCC1 (synthetic) (alt names: Slc12A2 (synthetic); Na-K-Cl cotransporter)
  Species: H. sapiens (human), Synthetic
  Insert size (bp): 3855
  Mutation: P676C I730C N-term deletion of aa13-222 in hNKCC1 in NT17
  Entrez Gene: SLC12A2 (a.k.a. BSC, BSC-2, BSC2, CCC1, KILQS, NKCC1, PPP1R141)
  Promoter: CMV
  Tag / fusion protein: 3x Flag (N terminal on insert); YFP (N terminal on insert)
  Cloning method: Restriction Enzyme; 5′ cloning site NheI (not destroyed); 3′ cloning site PmeI (not destroyed)
  Sequencing primers: 5′ CMV-F; 3′ BGH-rev
Terms and licenses: Academic/Nonprofit Terms; Industry Terms: Not Available to Industry
Depositor comments: Plasmid constructed from pcDNA3.1 Flag YFP hNKCC1 WT (NT17). See Addgene plasmid# 49085 (http://www.addgene.org/49085/) for plasmid map of wild-type construct.
How to cite: pcDNA3.1 Flag YFP hNKCC1 P676C I730C N-terminal deletion (NT96) was a gift from Biff Forbush (Addgene plasmid # 50914 ; http://n2t.net/addgene:50914 ; RRID:Addgene_50914)
