[The description below was written by a language model from this plasmid's Addgene catalogue record and pLannotate feature annotations shown in this document.]
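Description:
pcDNA3.1 Flag YFP hNKCC1 P676C I730C N-terminal deletion (NT96) is a mammalian expression plasmid built on the pcDNA3.1 neo backbone that encodes a tagged, mutated form of the human Na-K-Cl cotransporter NKCC1 (SLC12A2), using a synthetic version of the coding sequence. It is maintained in E. coli through a high-copy ColE1/pUC-type origin with ampicillin selection from the β-lactamase gene, and it also carries an f1 origin. For stable selection in mammalian cells, an SV40 early promoter drives the neomycin phosphotransferase gene, terminated by an SV40 polyadenylation signal, conferring G418 resistance.

The expression cassette uses the CMV immediate-early enhancer and promoter, with a T7 promoter just upstream of the open reading frame, and ends with the bovine growth hormone polyadenylation signal. The encoded protein begins with a 3xFLAG epitope, followed by a yellow fluorescent protein (annotated in the sequence as mCitrine), fused to the N-terminus of NKCC1. The transporter portion lacks residues 13–222 of its N-terminus and carries two cysteine substitutions, P676C and I730C; it was derived from the wild-type parent construct NT17. The FLAG tag allows immunodetection or purification, while the fluorescent protein permits visualisation of expression and localisation. A few short annotated fragments (a ble remnant, a lacI piece, a truncated HIV-1 LTR match) appear to be backbone remnants or incidental sequence matches rather than functional elements.

The associated study used internal crosslinking between transmembrane domains 10 and 11/12 to examine molecular motions in ion transport and transporter activation, which is consistent with the paired cysteines here serving as crosslinking sites, although the record does not say so explicitly.
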