Features (pLannotate 1.2.2; 22 found; start..end, strand, type, name):
     31..96      +  CDS            3xFLAG: three tandem FLAG® epitope tags, followed by an enterokinase cleavage site
    109..822     +  CDS            mCitrine: mCitrine is a basic (constitutively fluorescent) yellow fluorescent protein published in 2001, derived from Aequorea victoria.
    862..3840    +  CDS            SLC12A2 (fragment): S12A2_HUMAN - Also known as NKCC1. Experimental evidence at protein level: Swiss-Prot protein existence level 1. Cation-chloride cotransporter which mediates the electroneutral transport of chloride, potassium and/or sodium ions across the membrane. Plays a vital role in the regulation of ionic balance and cell volume. From Homo sapiens (Human).
   3877..4101    +  polyA_signal   bGH poly(A) signal: bovine growth hormone polyadenylation signal
   4105..4126    +  promoter       SV40 promoter (fragment): SV40 enhancer and early promoter
   4147..4575    +  rep_origin     f1 ori (sequence partly withheld): f1 bacteriophage origin of replication; arrow indicates direction of (+) strand synthesis
   4589..4918    +  promoter       SV40 promoter: SV40 enhancer and early promoter
   4985..5776    +  CDS            neo: KKA2_KLEPN - Also known as kan, nptII. Experimental evidence at protein level: Swiss-Prot protein existence level 1. Resistance to kanamycin, neomycin, paromomycin, ribostamycin, butirosin and gentamicin B. From Klebsiella pneumoniae.
   5800..5958    +  CDS            ble (fragment): BLE_KLEPN - Experimental evidence at protein level: Swiss-Prot protein existence level 1. Binding protein with a strong affinity to the bleomycin family of antibiotics. Binds to CL990; an antimitotic-antibiotic compound. From Klebsiella pneumoniae.
   5953..6074    +  polyA_signal   SV40 poly(A) signal: SV40 polyadenylation signal
   6147..6163    -  protein_bind   lac operator: The lac repressor binds to the lac operator to inhibit transcription in E. coli. This inhibition can be relieved by adding lactose or isopropyl-β-D-thiogalactopyranoside (IPTG). lac repressor encoded by lacI
   6171..6201    -  promoter       lac promoter: promoter for the E. coli lac operon
   6216..6237    -  protein_bind   CAP binding site: CAP binding activates transcription in the presence of cAMP. E. coli catabolite activator protein
   6250..6342    -  CDS            lacI (fragment): lac repressor; lacI; The lac repressor binds to the lac operator to inhibit transcription in E. coli. This inhibition can be relieved by adding lactose or isopropyl-β-D-thiogalactopyranoside (IPTG).
   6525..7110    -  rep_origin     ori: high-copy-number ColE1/pMB1/pBR322/pUC origin of replication
   7281..8141    -  CDS            AmpR: β-lactamase; bla; confers resistance to ampicillin, carbenicillin, and related antibiotics
   8142..8246    -  promoter       AmpR promoter: bla
   8305..8357    -  misc_feature   bom (fragment): basis of mobility region from pBR322
   8512..8891    +  enhancer       CMV enhancer: human cytomegalovirus immediate early enhancer
   8892..9095    +  promoter       CMV promoter: human cytomegalovirus (CMV) immediate early promoter
   9091..9124    +  LTR            5' LTR (truncated) (fragment): truncated 5' long terminal repeat (LTR) from HIV-1
   9140..9158    +  promoter       T7 promoter: promoter for bacteriophage T7 RNA polymerase
>Addgene plasmid #50914 | pcDNA3.1 Flag YFP hNKCC1 P676C I730C N-terminal deletion (NT96) | depositor full sequence | sequence record 76387 | Full Sequence
GCTAGCCCGGGCACGGCCGCCACCATGGGAGACTACAAAGACCATGACGGTGATTATAAAGATCACGACA
TCGACTACAAGGATGACGATGACAAGGGTGACCCTACCGTCAGCAAGGGCGAGGAGCTGTTCACCGGGGT
GGTGCCCATCCTGGTCGAGCTGGACGGCGACGTAAACGGCCACAAGTTCAGCGTGTCCGGCGAGGGCGAG
GGCGATGCCACCTACGGCAAGCTGACCCTGAAGTTCATCTGCACCACCGGCAAGCTGCCCGTGCCCTGGC
CCACCCTCGTGACCACCTTCGGCTACGGCCTGATGTGCTTCGCCCGCTACCCCGACCACATGAAGCAGCA
CGACTTCTTCAAGTCCGCCATGCCCGAAGGCTACGTCCAGGAGCGCACCATCTTCTTCAAGGACGACGGC
AACTACAAGACCCGCGCCGAGGTGAAGTTCGAGGGCGACACCCTGGTGAACCGCATCGAGCTGAAGGGCA
TCGACTTCAAGGAGGACGGCAACATCCTAGGGCACAAGCTGGAGTACAACTACAACAGCCACAACGTTTA
TATCATGGCCGACAAGCAGAAGAACGGCATCAAGGTGAACTTCAAGATCCGCCACAACATCGAGGACGGC
AGCGTGCAGCTCGCCGACCACTACCAGCAGAACACCCCCATCGGCGACGGCCCCGTGCTGCTGCCCGACA
ACCACTACCTGAGCTACCAGTCCAAACTGAGCAAAGACCCCAACGAGAAGCGCGATCACATGGTCCTGCT
GGAGTTCGTGACCGCCGCCGGGATCACTCTCGGCATGGACGAGCTCTACAAGGGTGACCTGGAGCCGAGG
CCCACGGCTCCTAGCTCCGGCGCGCGCGCCAGGATCGACCACTACCGGCACACAGCCGCGCAGCTCGGCG
AGAAGCTGCTCCGGCCTAGCCTGGCCGAGCTGCATGACGAGCTGGAAAAGGAACCTTTTGAGGATGGCTT
TGCAAATGGGGAAGAAAGCACTCCAACACGTGATGCTGTGGTCACGTACACGGCCGAAAGTAAAGGAGTC
GTGAAGTTTGGCTGGATCAAGGGTGTACTAGTACGTTGTATGTTAAACATTTGGGGTGTGATGCTTTTCA
TTCGTCTCTCATGGATTGTGGGACAAGCTGGAATTGGTCTATCAGTCCTTGTAATAATGATGGCTACTGT
TGTGACAACTATCACAGGATTGTCCACTAGCGCCATCGCAACTAATGGATTTGTAAGGGGAGGCGGCGCA
TATTATTTAATATCTAGAAGTCTAGGGCCTGAATTTGGTGGTGCCATTGGTCTAATCTTCGCCTTTGCCA
ACGCTGTTGCTGTTGCTATGTATGTGGTTGGATTTGCAGAAACCGTGGTGGAGTTGCTGAAAGAACATTC
CATTCTTATGATAGATGAAATCAATGACATCCGGATTATTGGAGCCATTACAGTCGTGATTCTTTTAGGT
ATCTCAGTAGCCGGTATGGAGTGGGAAGCAAAAGCTCAGATTGTTCTTTTGGTGATCCTACTTCTTGCTA
TTGGTGATTTCGTCATAGGAACATTTATCCCACTCGAGAGCAAGAAGCCAAAAGGGTTTTTTGGCTATAA
ATCTGAAATCTTTAATGAGAACTTTGGCCCCGATTTTCGAGAAGAAGAAACTTTCTTTTCTGTATTTGCC
ATCTTTTTTCCTGCTGCAACTGGAATTCTGGCTGGCGCAAATATCTCAGGTGATCTTGCAGATCCTCAGT
CAGCCATACCCAAAGGAACACTCCTAGCCATTTTAATTACTACATTGGTTTATGTAGGAATTGCCGTGTC
TGTAGGTTCTTGTGTCGTACGCGATGCCACTGGTAATGTTAATGACACTATCGTAACAGAGCTAACAAAC
TGTACTAGCGCAGCCTGCAAATTAAACTTTGATTTTTCATCTTGTGAATCCAGTCCTTGTAGCTACGGCC
TAATGAACAACTTTCAGGTAATGAGTATGGTGTCAGGATTTACACCACTAATTTCCGCGGGCATATTCTC
TGCCACTCTTTCTAGCGCATTAGCATCCCTAGTGAGTGCTCCCAAGATATTTCAGGCCCTATGTAAAGAC
AACATCTACCCCGCTTTCCAGATGTTTGCTAAAGGTTATGGGAAAAATAATGAGCCATTACGTGGCTACA
TCTTAACATTCTTAATTGCACTTGGATTCATCTTAATTGCCGAACTGAATGTTATTGCATGTATTATCTC
AAACTTCTTCCTTGCCAGCTATGCCCTCATCAATTTTTCAGTATTCCATGCTTCACTGGCCAAAAGCCCA
GGATGGCGACCGGCATTTAAATACTACAATATGTGGATCTCACTTCTTGGAGCAATTCTTTGTTGCATAG
TAATGTTCGTCTGTAACTGGTGGGCTGCTTTGCTAACCTACGTGATAGTCCTTGGTCTCTATATTTATGT
TACCTACAAAAAACCCGATGTGAATTGGGGATCCTCTACACAAGCCCTGACTTACCTCAATGCCCTGCAA
CATAGTATTAGGCTTTCTGGCGTGGAGGACCATGTGAAAAACTTTAGGCCACAGTGTCTTGTTATGACAG
GAGCGCCAAACTCACGGCCGGCCTTACTTCATCTTGTTCACGATTTCACAAAAAATGTTGGTTTGATGAT
CTGTGGACACGTACACATGGGACCACGCAGACAAGCCATGAAAGAAATGTCCATCGACCAAGCCAAATAT
CAGCGCTGGCTTATTAAGAACAAAATGAAGGCTTTTTATGCACCAGTACATGCAGATGACCTCAGAGAAG
GGGCCCAATACTTGATGCAGGCTGCTGGCCTGGGCCGTATGAAGCCAAACACACTAGTCCTTGGATTTAA
GAAAGATTGGTTGCAAGCAGATATGAGGGATGTGGATATGTACATAAACTTATTTCACGATGCTTTTGAC
ATACAATATGGCGTAGTGGTTATTCGCCTAAAAGAAGGTCTGGATATTAGTCACCTGCAGGGACAAGAAG
AATTATTGTCATCACAAGAGAAATCTCCTGGCACCAAGGATGTCGTAGTAAGTGTGGAATATAGTAAAAA
GTCCGATTTAGATACTTCGAAACCCCTCAGTGAAAAACCAATTACCCATAAAGTCGAGGAAGAAGATGGC
AAGACTGCAACTCAACCACTGTTGAAAAAAGAATCCAAAGGCCCTATTGTGCCTTTGAATGTAGCTGACC
AAAAGCTTCTTGAAGCTAGTACACAGTTTCAGAAAAAACAAGGAAAGAATACTATTGATGTCTGGTGGCT
TTTTGATGACGGAGGTCTGACCTTATTGATACCTTACCTTCTGACGACCAAGAAAAAATGGAAAGACTGT
AAGATCAGAGTATTCATTGGTGGAAAGATAAACAGAATAGACCATGACCGGAGAGCGATGGCTACTTTAC
TGAGCAAGTTCAGAATCGATTTTTCTGACATCATGGTTCTAGGAGACATCAATACCAAACCAAAGAAAGA
AAACATTATAGCTTTCGAGGAAATCATTGAGCCATACAGACTTCACGAAGATGATAAAGAGCAAGATATC
GCAGATAAAATGAAAGAAGATGAACCCTGGCGAATAACAGATAATGAATTGGAGCTGTATAAGACCAAGA
CATACCGGCAGATCAGGTTAAATGAGTTATTAAAGGAACATTCAAGCACAGCTAACATTATTGTGATGAG
TTTACCGGTCGCACGAAAGGGTGCCGTTTCTAGTGCTCTCTACATGGCATGGTTAGAAGCACTATCTAAG
GATCTACCACCAATCCTACTAGTTCGTGGGAATCATCAGAGTGTCCTTACCTTCTATTCATAATTAATTA
AGTTTAAACCCGCTGATCAGCCTCGACTGTGCCTTCTAGTTGCCAGCCATCTGTTGTTTGCCCCTCCCCC
GTGCCTTCCTTGACCCTGGAAGGTGCCACTCCCACTGTCCTTTCCTAATAAAATGAGGAAATTGCATCGC
ATTGTCTGAGTAGGTGTCATTCTATTCTGGGGGGTGGGGTGGGGCAGGACAGCAAGGGGGAGGATTGGGA
AGACAATAGCAGGCATGCTGGGGATGCGGTGGGCTCTATGGCTTCTGAGGCGGAAAGAACCAGCTGGGGC
TCTAGGGGGTATCCCC
[124 nt withheld, positions 4147-4270]
C
[91 nt withheld, positions 4272-4362]
A
[49 nt withheld, positions 4364-4412]
CCTTTGACGTTGGAGTCCACGTTCTTT
[37 nt withheld, positions 4440-4476]
ACCCTATCTCGGTCTATTCTTTTGATTTATAAGGGATTTTGCCGATTTCGGCCTATTGGTTAAAAAATGA
GCTGATTTAACAAAAATTTAACGCGAATTAATTCTGTGGAATGTGTGTCAGTTAGGGTGTGGAAAGTCCC
CAGGCTCCCCAGCAGGCAGAAGTATGCAAAGCATGCATCTCAATTAGTCAGCAACCAGGTGTGGAAAGTC
CCCAGGCTCCCCAGCAGGCAGAAGTATGCAAAGCATGCATCTCAATTAGTCAGCAACCATAGTCCCGCCC
CTAACTCCGCCCATCCCGCCCCTAACTCCGCCCAGTTCCGCCCATTCTCCGCCCCATGGCTGACTAATTT
TTTTTATTTATGCAGAGGCCGAGGCCGCCTCTGCCTCTGAGCTATTCCAGAAGTAGTGAGGAGGCTTTTT
TGGAGGCCTAGGCTTTTGCAAAAAGCTCCCGGGAGCTTGTATATCCATTTTCGGATCTGATCAAGAGACA
GGATGAGGATCGTTTCGCATGATTGAACAAGATGGATTGCACGCAGGTTCTCCGGCCGCTTGGGTGGAGA
GGCTATTCGGCTATGACTGGGCACAACAGACAATCGGCTGCTCTGATGCCGCCGTGTTCCGGCTGTCAGC
GCAGGGGCGCCCGGTTCTTTTTGTCAAGACCGACCTGTCCGGTGCCCTGAATGAACTGCAGGACGAGGCA
GCGCGGCTATCGTGGCTGGCCACGACGGGCGTTCCTTGCGCAGCTGTGCTCGACGTTGTCACTGAAGCGG
GAAGGGACTGGCTGCTATTGGGCGAAGTGCCGGGGCAGGATCTCCTGTCATCTCACCTTGCTCCTGCCGA
GAAAGTATCCATCATGGCTGATGCAATGCGGCGGCTGCATACGCTTGATCCGGCTACCTGCCCATTCGAC
CACCAAGCGAAACATCGCATCGAGCGAGCACGTACTCGGATGGAAGCCGGTCTTGTCGATCAGGATGATC
TGGACGAAGAGCATCAGGGGCTCGCGCCAGCCGAACTGTTCGCCAGGCTCAAGGCGCGCATGCCCGACGG
CGAGGATCTCGTCGTGACCCATGGCGATGCCTGCTTGCCGAATATCATGGTGGAAAATGGCCGCTTTTCT
GGATTCATCGACTGTGGCCGGCTGGGTGTGGCGGACCGCTATCAGGACATAGCGTTGGCTACCCGTGATA
TTGCTGAAGAGCTTGGCGGCGAATGGGCTGACCGCTTCCTCGTGCTTTACGGTATCGCCGCTCCCGATTC
GCAGCGCATCGCCTTCTATCGCCTTCTTGACGAGTTCTTCTGAGCGGGACTCTGGGGTTCGAAATGACCG
ACCAAGCGACGCCCAACCTGCCATCACGAGATTTCGATTCCACCGCCGCCTTCTATGAAAGGTTGGGCTT
CGGAATCGTTTTCCGGGACGCCGGCTGGATGATCCTCCAGCGCGGGGATCTCATGCTGGAGTTCTTCGCC
CACCCCAACTTGTTTATTGCAGCTTATAATGGTTACAAATAAAGCAATAGCATCACAAATTTCACAAATA
AAGCATTTTTTTCACTGCATTCTAGTTGTGGTTTGTCCAAACTCATCAATGTATCTTATCATGTCTGTAT
ACCGTCGACCTCTAGCTAGAGCTTGGCGTAATCATGGTCATAGCTGTTTCCTGTGTGAAATTGTTATCCG
CTCACAATTCCACACAACATACGAGCCGGAAGCATAAAGTGTAAAGCCTGGGGTGCCTAATGAGTGAGCT
AACTCACATTAATTGCGTTGCGCTCACTGCCCGCTTTCCAGTCGGGAAACCTGTCGTGCCAGCTGCATTA
ATGAATCGGCCAACGCGCGGGGAGAGGCGGTTTGCGTATTGGGCGCTCTTCCGCTTCCTCGCTCACTGAC
TCGCTGCGCTCGGTCGTTCGGCTGCGGCGAGCGGTATCAGCTCACTCAAAGGCGGTAATACGGTTATCCA
CAGAATCAGGGGATAACGCAGGAAAGAACATGTGAGCAAAAGGCCAGCAAAAGGCCAGGAACCGTAAAAA
GGCCGCGTTGCTGGCGTTTTTCCATAGGCTCCGCCCCCCTGACGAGCATCACAAAAATCGACGCTCAAGT
CAGAGGTGGCGAAACCCGACAGGACTATAAAGATACCAGGCGTTTCCCCCTGGAAGCTCCCTCGTGCGCT
CTCCTGTTCCGACCCTGCCGCTTACCGGATACCTGTCCGCCTTTCTCCCTTCGGGAAGCGTGGCGCTTTC
TCATAGCTCACGCTGTAGGTATCTCAGTTCGGTGTAGGTCGTTCGCTCCAAGCTGGGCTGTGTGCACGAA
CCCCCCGTTCAGCCCGACCGCTGCGCCTTATCCGGTAACTATCGTCTTGAGTCCAACCCGGTAAGACACG
ACTTATCGCCACTGGCAGCAGCCACTGGTAACAGGATTAGCAGAGCGAGGTATGTAGGCGGTGCTACAGA
GTTCTTGAAGTGGTGGCCTAACTACGGCTACACTAGAAGAACAGTATTTGGTATCTGCGCTCTGCTGAAG
CCAGTTACCTTCGGAAAAAGAGTTGGTAGCTCTTGATCCGGCAAACAAACCACCGCTGGTAGCGGTTTTT
TTGTTTGCAAGCAGCAGATTACGCGCAGAAAAAAAGGATCTCAAGAAGATCCTTTGATCTTTTCTACGGG
GTCTGACGCTCAGTGGAACGAAAACTCACGTTAAGGGATTTTGGTCATGAGATTATCAAAAAGGATCTTC
ACCTAGATCCTTTTAAATTAAAAATGAAGTTTTAAATCAATCTAAAGTATATATGAGTAAACTTGGTCTG
ACAGTTACCAATGCTTAATCAGTGAGGCACCTATCTCAGCGATCTGTCTATTTCGTTCATCCATAGTTGC
CTGACTCCCCGTCGTGTAGATAACTACGATACGGGAGGGCTTACCATCTGGCCCCAGTGCTGCAATGATA
CCGCGAGACCCACGCTCACCGGCTCCAGATTTATCAGCAATAAACCAGCCAGCCGGAAGGGCCGAGCGCA
GAAGTGGTCCTGCAACTTTATCCGCCTCCATCCAGTCTATTAATTGTTGCCGGGAAGCTAGAGTAAGTAG
TTCGCCAGTTAATAGTTTGCGCAACGTTGTTGCCATTGCTACAGGCATCGTGGTGTCACGCTCGTCGTTT
GGTATGGCTTCATTCAGCTCCGGTTCCCAACGATCAAGGCGAGTTACATGATCCCCCATGTTGTGCAAAA
AAGCGGTTAGCTCCTTCGGTCCTCCGATCGTTGTCAGAAGTAAGTTGGCCGCAGTGTTATCACTCATGGT
TATGGCAGCACTGCATAATTCTCTTACTGTCATGCCATCCGTAAGATGCTTTTCTGTGACTGGTGAGTAC
TCAACCAAGTCATTCTGAGAATAGTGTATGCGGCGACCGAGTTGCTCTTGCCCGGCGTCAATACGGGATA
ATACCGCGCCACATAGCAGAACTTTAAAAGTGCTCATCATTGGAAAACGTTCTTCGGGGCGAAAACTCTC
AAGGATCTTACCGCTGTTGAGATCCAGTTCGATGTAACCCACTCGTGCACCCAACTGATCTTCAGCATCT
TTTACTTTCACCAGCGTTTCTGGGTGAGCAAAAACAGGAAGGCAAAATGCCGCAAAAAAGGGAATAAGGG
CGACACGGAAATGTTGAATACTCATACTCTTCCTTTTTCAATATTATTGAAGCATTTATCAGGGTTATTG
TCTCATGAGCGGATACATATTTGAATGTATTTAGAAAAATAAACAAATAGGGGTTCCGCGCACATTTCCC
CGAAAAGTGCCACCTGACGTCGACGGATCGGGAGATCTCCCGATCCCCTATGGTGCACTCTCAGTACAAT
CTGCTCTGATGCCGCATAGTTAAGCCAGTATCTGCTCCCTGCTTGTGTGTTGGAGGTCGCTGAGTAGTGC
GCGAGCAAAATTTAAGCTACAACAAGGCAAGGCTTGACCGACAATTGCATGAAGAATCTGCTTAGGGTTA
GGCGTTTTGCGCTGCTTCGCGATGTACGGGCCAGATATACGCGTTGACATTGATTATTGACTAGTTATTA
ATAGTAATCAATTACGGGGTCATTAGTTCATAGCCCATATATGGAGTTCCGCGTTACATAACTTACGGTA
AATGGCCCGCCTGGCTGACCGCCCAACGACCCCCGCCCATTGACGTCAATAATGACGTATGTTCCCATAG
TAACGCCAATAGGGACTTTCCATTGACGTCAATGGGTGGAGTATTTACGGTAAACTGCCCACTTGGCAGT
ACATCAAGTGTATCATATGCCAAGTACGCCCCCTATTGACGTCAATGACGGTAAATGGCCCGCCTGGCAT
TATGCCCAGTACATGACCTTATGGGACTTTCCTACTTGGCAGTACATCTACGTATTAGTCATCGCTATTA
CCATGGTGATGCGGTTTTGGCAGTACATCAATGGGCGTGGATAGCGGTTTGACTCACGGGGATTTCCAAG
TCTCCACCCCATTGACGTCAATGGGAGTTTGTTTTGGCACCAAAATCAACGGGACTTTCCAAAATGTCGT
AACAACTCCGCCCCATTGACGCAAATGGGCGGTAGGCGTGTACGGTGGGAGGTCTATATAAGCAGAGCTC
TCTGGCTAACTAGAGAACCCACTGCTTACTGGCTTATCGAAATTAATACGACTCACTATAGGGAGACCCA
AGCTG
