>Addgene plasmid #50914 | pcDNA3.1 Flag YFP hNKCC1 P676C I730C N-terminal deletion (NT96) | addgene partial sequence | sequence record 78641 | CMV-F
GAGCTCTCTGGCTAACTAGAGAACCCACTGCTTACTGGCTTATCGAAATTAATACGACTCACTATAGGGA
GACCCAAGCTGGCTAGCCCGGGCACGGCCGCCACCATGGGAGACTACAAAGACCATGACGGTGATTATAA
AGATCACGACATCGACTACAAGGATGACGATGACAAGGGTGACCCTACCGTCAGCAAGGGCGAGGAGCTG
TTCACCGGGGTGGTGCCCATCCTGGTCGAGCTGGACGGCGACGTAAACGGCCACAAGTTCAGCGTGTCCG
GCGAGGGCGAGGGCGATGCCACCTACGGCAAGCTGACCCTGAAGTTCATCTGCACCACCGGCAAGCTGCC
CGTGCCCTGGCCCACCCTCGTGACCACCTTCGGCTACGGCCTGATGTGCTTCGCCCGCTACCCCGACCAC
ATGAAGCAGCACGACTTCTTCAAGTCCGCCATGCCCGAAGGCTACGTCCAGGAGCGCACCATCTTCTTCA
AGGACGACGGCAACTACAAGACCCGCGCCGAGGTGAAGTTCGAGGGCGACACCCTGGTGAACCGCATCGA
GCTGAAGGGCATCGACTTCAAGGAGGACGGCAACATCCTAGGGCACAAGCTGGAGTACAACTACAACAGC
CACAACGTTTATATCATGGCCGACAAGCAGAAGAACGGCATCAAGGTGAACTTCAAGATCCGCCACAACA
TCGAGGACGGCAGCGTGCAGCTCGCCGACCACTACCAGCAGAACACCCCCATCGGCGACGGCCCCGTGCT
GCTGCCCGACAACCACTACCTGAGCTACCAGTCCAAACTGAGCAAAGACCCCAACGAGAAGCGCGATCAC
ATGGTCCTGCTGGAGTTCGTGACCGCCGCCGGGATCACTCTCGGCATGGACGAGCTCTACA
