>Addgene plasmid #50914 | pcDNA3.1 Flag YFP hNKCC1 P676C I730C N-terminal deletion (NT96) | addgene partial sequence | sequence record 79015 | hNKCC1-int-R 5'-ATATTTGGCTTGGTCGATGG-3'
TCCACAGATCATCAAACCAACATTTTTTGTGAAATCGTGAACAAGATGAAGTAAGGCCGGCCGTGAGTTT
GGCGCTCCTGTCATAACAAGACACTGTGGCCTAAAGTTTTTCACATGGTCCTCCACGCCAGAAAGCCTAA
TACTATGTTGCAGGGCATTGAGGTAAGTCAGGGCTTGTGTAGAGGATCCCCAATTCACATCGGGTTTTTT
GTAGGTAACATAAATATAGAGACCAAGGACTATCACGTAGGTTAGCAAAGCAGCCCACCAGTTACAGACG
AACATTACTATGCAACAAAGAATTGCTCCAAGAAGTGAGATCCACATATTGTAGTATTTAAATGCCGGTC
GCCATCCTGGGCTTTTGGCCAGTGAAGCATGGAATACTGAAAAATTGATGAGGGCATAGCTGGCAAGGAA
GAAGTTTGAGATAATACATGCAATAACATTCAGTTCGGCAATTAAGATGAATCCAAGTGCAATTAAGAAT
GTTAAGATGTAGCCACGTAATGGCTCATTATTTTTCCCATAACCTTTAGCAAACATCTGGAAAGCGGGGT
AGATGTTGTCTTTACATAGGGCCTGAAATATCTTGGGAGCACTCACTAGGGATGCTAATGCGCTAGAAAG
AGTGGCAGAGAATATGCCCGCGGAAATTAGTGGTGTAAATCCTGACACCATACTCATTACCTGAAAGTTG
TTCATTAGGCCGTAGCTACAAGGACTGGATTCACAAGATGAAAAATCAAAGTTTAATTTGCAGGCTGCGC
TAGTACAGTTTGTTAGCTCTGTTACGATAGTGTCATTAACATTACCAGTGGCATCGCGTACGACACAAGA
ACCTACAGACACGGCAATTCCTACATAAA
