>Addgene plasmid #50914 | pcDNA3.1 Flag YFP hNKCC1 P676C I730C N-terminal deletion (NT96) | addgene partial sequence | sequence record 79813 | EGFP-C 5'-CATGGTCCTGCTGGAGTTCGTG-3'
CTCTACAAGGGTGACCTGGAGCCGAGGCCCACGGCTCCTAGCTCCGGCGCGCGCGCCAGGATCGACCACT
ACCGGCACACAGCCGCGCAGCTCGGCGAGAAGCTGCTCCGGCCTAGCCTGGCCGAGCTGCATGACGAGCT
GGAAAAGGAACCTTTTGAGGATGGCTTTGCAAATGGGGAAGAAAGCACTCCAACACGTGATGCTGTGGTC
ACGTACACGGCCGAAAGTAAAGGAGTCGTGAAGTTTGGCTGGATCAAGGGTGTACTAGTACGTTGTATGT
TAAACATTTGGGGTGTGATGCTTTTCATTCGTCTCTCATGGATTGTGGGACAAGCTGGAATTGGTCTATC
AGTCCTTGTAATAATGATGGCTACTGTTGTGACAACTATCACAGGATTGTCCACTAGCGCCATCGCAACT
AATGGATTTGTAAGGGGAGGCGGCGCATATTATTTAATATCTAGAAGTCTAGGGCCTGAATTTGGTGGTG
CCATTGGTCTAATCTTCGCCTTTGCCAACGCTGTTGCTGTTGCTATGTATGTGGTTGGATTTGCAGAAAC
CGTGGTGGAGTTGCTGAAAGAACATTCCATTCTTATGATAGATGAAATCAATGACATCCGGATTATTGGA
GCCATTACAGTCGTGATTCTTTTAGGTATCTCAGTAGCCGGTATGGAGTGGGAAGCAAAAGCTCAGATTG
